>Addgene plasmid #77110 | FGGY gRNA (BRDN0001147914) | addgene full sequence | sequence record 187136 | Addgene Assembled Sequence
CCCGGGTGCAAAGATGGATAAAGTTTTAAACAGAGAGGAATCTTTGCAGCTAATGGACCTTCTAGGTCTT
GAAAGGAGTGGGAATTGGCTCCGGTGCCCGTCAGTGGGCAGAGCGCACATCGCCCACAGTCCCCGAGAAG
TTGGGGGGAGGGGTCGGCAATTGATCCGGTGCCTAGAGAAGGTGGCGCGGGGTAAACTGGGAAAGTGATG
TCGTGTACTGGCTCCGCCTTTTTCCCGAGGGTGGGGGAGAACCGTATATAAGTGCAGTAGTCGCCGTGAA
CGTTCTTTTTCGCAACGGGTTTGCCGCCAGAACACAGGTAAGTGCCGTGTGTGGTTCCCGCGGGCCTGGC
CTCTTTACGGGTTATGGCCCTTGCGTGCCTTGAATTACTTCCACCTGGCTGCAGTACGTGATTCTTGATC
CCGAGCTTCGGGTTGGAAGTGGGTGGGAGAGTTCGAGGCCTTGCGCTTAAGGAGCCCCTTCGCCTCGTGC
TTGAGTTGAGGCCTGGCCTGGGCGCTGGGGCCGCCGCGTGCGAATCTGGTGGCACCTTCGCGCCTGTCTC
GCTGCTTTCGATAAGTCTCTAGCCATTTAAAATTTTTGATGACCTGCTGCGACGCTTTTTTTCTGGCAAG
ATAGTCTTGTAAATGCGGGCCAAGATCTGCACACTGGTATTTCGGTTTTTGGGGCCGCGGGCGGCGACGG
GGCCCGTGCGTCCCAGCGCACATGTTCGGCGAGGCGGGGCCTGCGAGCGCGGCCACCGAGAATCGGACGG
GGGTAGTCTCAAGCTGGCCGGCCTGCTCTGGTGCCTGGCCTCGCGCCGCCGTGTATCGCCCCGCCCTGGG
CGGCAAGGCTGGCCCGGTCGGCACCAGTTGCGTGAGCGGAAAGATGGCCGCTTCCCGGCCCTGCTGCAGG
GAGCTCAAAATGGAGGACGCGGCGCTCGGGAGAGCGGGCGGGTGAGTCACCCACACAAAGGAAAAGGGCC
TTTCCGTCCTCAGCCGTCGCTTCATGTGACTCCACGGAGTACCGGGCGCCGTCCAGGCACCTCGATTAGT
TCTCGAGCTTTTGGAGTACGTCGTCTTTAGGTTGGGGGGAGGGGTTTTATGCGATGGAGTTTCCCCACAC
TGAGTGGGTGGAGACTGAAGTTAGGCCAGCTTGGCACTTGATGTAATTCTCCTTGGAATTTGCCCTTTTT
GAGTTTGGATCTTGGTTCATTCTCAAGCCTCAGACAGTGGTTCAAAGTTTTTTTCTTCCATTTCAGGTGT
CGTGACGTACGGCCACCATGACCGAGTACAAGCCCACGGTGCGCCTCGCCACCCGCGACGACGTCCCCAG
GGCCGTACGCACCCTCGCCGCCGCGTTCGCCGACTACCCCGCCACGCGCCACACCGTCGATCCGGACCGC
CACATCGAGCGGGTCACCGAGCTGCAAGAACTCTTCCTCACGCGCGTCGGGCTCGACATCGGCAAGGTGT
GGGTCGCGGACGACGGCGCCGCCGTGGCGGTCTGGACCACGCCGGAGAGCGTCGAAGCGGGGGCGGTGTT
CGCCGAGATCGGCCCGCGCATGGCCGAGTTGAGCGGTTCCCGGCTGGCCGCGCAGCAACAGATGGAAGGC
CTCCTGGCGCCGCACCGGCCCAAGGAGCCCGCGTGGTTCCTGGCCACCGTCGGAGTCTCGCCCGACCACC
AGGGCAAGGGTCTGGGCAGCGCCGTCGTGCTCCCCGGAGTGGAGGCGGCCGAGCGCGCCGGGGTGCCCGC
CTTCCTGGAGACCTCCGCGCCCCGCAACCTCCCCTTCTACGAGCGGCTCGGCTTCACCGTCACCGCCGAC
GTCGAGGTGCCCGAAGGACCGCGCACCTGGTGCATGACCCGCAAGCCCGGTGCCTGAACGCGTTAAGTCG
ACAATCAACCTCTGGATTACAAAATTTGTGAAAGATTGACTGGTATTCTTAACTATGTTGCTCCTTTTAC
GCTATGTGGATACGCTGCTTTAATGCCTTTGTATCATGCTATTGCTTCCCGTATGGCTTTCATTTTCTCC
TCCTTGTATAAATCCTGGTTGCTGTCTCTTTATGAGGAGTTGTGGCCCGTTGTCAGGCAACGTGGCGTGG
TGTGCACTGTGTTTGCTGACGCAACCCCCACTGGTTGGGGCATTGCCACCACCTGTCAGCTCCTTTCCGG
GACTTTCGCTTTCCCCCTCCCTATTGCCACGGCGGAACTCATCGCCGCCTGCCTTGCCCGCTGCTGGACA
GGGGCTCGGCTGTTGGGCACTGACAATTCCGTGGTGTTGTCGGGGAAATCATCGTCCTTTCCTTGGCTGC
TCGCCTGTGTTGCCACCTGGATTCTGCGCGGGACGTCCTTCTGCTACGTCCCTTCGGCCCTCAATCCAGC
GGACCTTCCTTCCCGCGGCCTGCTGCCGGCTCTGCGGCCTCTTCCGCGTCTTCGCCTTCGCCCTCAGACG
AGTCGGATCTCCCTTTGGGCCGCCTCCCCGCGTCGACTTTAAGACCAATGACTTACAAGGCAGCTGTAGA
TCTTAGCCACTTTTTAAAAGAAAAGGGGGGACTGGAAGGGCTAATTCACTCCCAACGAAGACAAGATCTG
CTTTTTGCTTGTACTGGGTCTCTCTGGTTAGACCAGATCTGAGCCTGGGAGCTCTCTGGCTAACTAGGGA
ACCCACTGCTTAAGCCTCAATAAAGCTTGCCTTGAGTGCTTCAAGTAGTGTGTGCCCGTCTGTTGTGTGA
CTCTGGTAACTAGAGATCCCTCAGACCCTTTTAGTCAGTGTGGAAAATCTCTAGCAGTACGTATAGTAGT
TCATGTCATCTTATTATTCAGTATTTATAACTTGCAAAGAAATGAATATCAGAGAGTGAGAGGAACTTGT
TTATTGCAGCTTATAATGGTTACAAATAAAGCAATAGCATCACAAATTTCACAAATAAAGCATTTTTTTC
ACTGCATTCTAGTTGTGGTTTGTCCAAACTCATCAATGTATCTTATCATGTCTGGCTCTAGCTATCCCGC
CCCTAACTCCGCCCATCCCGCCCCTAACTCCGCCCAGTTCCGCCCATTCTCCGCCCCATGGCTGACTAAT
TTTTTTTATTTATGCAGAGGCCGAGGCCGCCTCGGCCTCTGAGCTATTCCAGAAGTAGTGAGGAGGCTTT
TTTGGAGGCCTAGGGACGTACCCAATTCGCCCTATAGTGAGTCGTATTACGCGCGCTCACTGGCCGTCGT
TTTACAACGTCGTGACTGGGAAAACCCTGGCGTTACCCAACTTAATCGCCTTGCAGCACATCCCCCTTTC
GCCAGCTGGCGTAATAGCGAAGAGGCCCGCACCGATCGCCCTTCCCAACAGTTGCGCAGCCTGAATGGCG
AATGGG
[124 nt withheld, positions 3367-3490]
C
[91 nt withheld, positions 3492-3582]
A
[49 nt withheld, positions 3584-3632]
CCTTTGACGTTGGAGTCCACGTTCTTT
[37 nt withheld, positions 3660-3696]
ACCCTATCTCGGTCTATTCTTTTGATTTATAAGGGATTTTGCCGATTTCGGCCTATTGGTTAAAAAATGA
GCTGATTTAACAAAAATTTAACGCGAATTTTAACAAAATATTAACGCTTACAATTTAGGTGGCACTTTTC
GGGGAAATGTGCGCGGAACCCCTATTTGTTTATTTTTCTAAATACATTCAAATATGTATCCGCTCATGAG
ACAATAACCCTGATAAATGCTTCAATAATATTGAAAAAGGAAGAGTATGAGTATTCAACATTTCCGTGTC
GCCCTTATTCCCTTTTTTGCGGCATTTTGCCTTCCTGTTTTTGCTCACCCAGAAACGCTGGTGAAAGTAA
AAGATGCTGAAGATCAGTTGGGTGCACGAGTGGGTTACATCGAACTGGATCTCAACAGCGGTAAGATCCT
TGAGAGTTTTCGCCCCGAAGAACGTTTTCCAATGATGAGCACTTTTAAAGTTCTGCTATGTGGCGCGGTA
TTATCCCGTATTGACGCCGGGCAAGAGCAACTCGGTCGCCGCATACACTATTCTCAGAATGACTTGGTTG
AGTACTCACCAGTCACAGAAAAGCATCTTACGGATGGCATGACAGTAAGAGAATTATGCAGTGCTGCCAT
AACCATGAGTGATAACACTGCGGCCAACTTACTTCTGACAACGATCGGAGGACCGAAGGAGCTAACCGCT
TTTTTGCACAACATGGGGGATCATGTAACTCGCCTTGATCGTTGGGAACCGGAGCTGAATGAAGCCATAC
CAAACGACGAGCGTGACACCACGATGCCTGTAGCAATGGCAACAACGTTGCGCAAACTATTAACTGGCGA
ACTACTTACTCTAGCTTCCCGGCAACAATTAATAGACTGGATGGAGGCGGATAAAGTTGCAGGACCACTT
CTGCGCTCGGCCCTTCCGGCTGGCTGGTTTATTGCTGATAAATCTGGAGCCGGTGAGCGTGGGTCTCGCG
GTATCATTGCAGCACTGGGGCCAGATGGTAAGCCCTCCCGTATCGTAGTTATCTACACGACGGGGAGTCA
GGCAACTATGGATGAACGAAATAGACAGATCGCTGAGATAGGTGCCTCACTGATTAAGCATTGGTAACTG
TCAGACCAAGTTTACTCATATATACTTTAGATTGATTTAAAACTTCATTTTTAATTTAAAAGGATCTAGG
TGAAGATCCTTTTTGATAATCTCATGACCAAAATCCCTTAACGTGAGTTTTCGTTCCACTGAGCGTCAGA
CCCCGTAGAAAAGATCAAAGGATCTTCTTGAGATCCTTTTTTTCTGCGCGTAATCTGCTGCTTGCAAACA
AAAAAACCACCGCTACCAGCGGTGGTTTGTTTGCCGGATCAAGAGCTACCAACTCTTTTTCCGAAGGTAA
CTGGCTTCAGCAGAGCGCAGATACCAAATACTGTTCTTCTAGTGTAGCCGTAGTTAGGCCACCACTTCAA
GAACTCTGTAGCACCGCCTACATACCTCGCTCTGCTAATCCTGTTACCAGTGGCTGCTGCCAGTGGCGAT
AAGTCGTGTCTTACCGGGTTGGACTCAAGACGATAGTTACCGGATAAGGCGCAGCGGTCGGGCTGAACGG
GGGGTTCGTGCACACAGCCCAGCTTGGAGCGAACGACCTACACCGAACTGAGATACCTACAGCGTGAGCT
ATGAGAAAGCGCCACGCTTCCCGAAGGGAGAAAGGCGGACAGGTATCCGGTAAGCGGCAGGGTCGGAACA
GGAGAGCGCACGAGGGAGCTTCCAGGGGGAAACGCCTGGTATCTTTATAGTCCTGTCGGGTTTCGCCACC
TCTGACTTGAGCGTCGATTTTTGTGATGCTCGTCAGGGGGGCGGAGCCTATGGAAAAACGCCAGCAACGC
GGCCTTTTTACGGTTCCTGGCCTTTTGCTGGCCTTTTGCTCACATGTTCTTTCCTGCGTTATCCCCTGAT
TCTGTGGATAACCGTATTACCGCCTTTGAGTGAGCTGATACCGCTCGCCGCAGCCGAACGACCGAGCGCA
GCGAGTCAGTGAGCGAGGAAGCGGAAGAGCGCCCAATACGCAAACCGCCTCTCCCCGCGCGTTGGCCGAT
TCATTAATGCAGCTGGCACGACAGGTTTCCCGACTGGAAAGCGGGCAGTGAGCGCAACGCAATTAATGTG
AGTTAGCTCACTCATTAGGCACCCCAGGCTTTACACTTTATGCTTCCGGCTCGTATGTTGTGTGGAATTG
TGAGCGGATAACAATTTCACACAGGAAACAGCTATGACCATGATTACGCCAAGCGCGCAATTAACCCTCA
CTAAAGGGAACAAAAGCTGGAGCTGCAAGCTTAATGTAGTCTTATGCAATACTCTTGTAGTCTTGCAACA
TGGTAACGATGAGTTAGCAACATGCCTTACAAGGAGAGAAAAAGCACCGTGCATGCCGATTGGTGGAAGT
AAGGTGGTACGATCGTGCCTTATTAGGAAGGCAACAGACGGGTCTGACATGGATTGGACGAACCACTGAA
TTGCCGCATTGCAGAGATATTGTATTTAAGTGCCTAGCTCGATACATAAACGGGTCTCTCTGGTTAGACC
AGATCTGAGCCTGGGAGCTCTCTGGCTAACTAGGGAACCCACTGCTTAAGCCTCAATAAAGCTTGCCTTG
AGTGCTTCAAGTAGTGTGTGCCCGTCTGTTGTGTGACTCTGGTAACTAGAGATCCCTCAGACCCTTTTAG
TCAGTGTGGAAAATCTCTAGCAGTGGCGCCCGAACAGGGACTTGAAAGCGAAAGGGAAACCAGAGGAGCT
CTCTCGACGCAGGACTCGGCTTGCTGAAGCGCGCACGGCAAGAGGCGAGGGGCGGCGACTGGTGAGTACG
CCAAAAATTTTGACTAGCGGAGGCTAGAAGGAGAGAGATGGGTGCGAGAGCGTCAGTATTAAGCGGGGGA
GAATTAGATCGCGATGGGAAAAAATTCGGTTAAGGCCAGGGGGAAAGAAAAAATATAAATTAAAACATAT
AGTATGGGCAAGCAGGGAGCTAGAACGATTCGCAGTTAATCCTGGCCTGTTAGAAACATCAGAAGGCTGT
AGACAAATACTGGGACAGCTACAACCATCCCTTCAGACAGGATCAGAAGAACTTAGATCATTATATAATA
CAGTAGCAACCCTCTATTGTGTGCATCAAAGGATAGAGATAAAAGACACCAAGGAAGCTTTAGACAAGAT
AGAGGAAGAGCAAAACAAAAGTAAGACCACCGCACAGCAAGCGGCCGCTGATCTTCAGACCTGGAGGAGG
AGATATGAGGGACAATTGGAGAAGTGAATTATATAAATATAAAGTAGTAAAAATTGAACCATTAGGAGTA
GCACCCACCAAGGCAAAGAGAAGAGTGGTGCAGAGAGAAAAAAGAGCAGTGGGAATAGGAGCTTTGTTCC
TTGGGTTCTTGGGAGCAGCAGGAAGCACTATGGGCGCAGCGTCAATGACGCTGACGGTACAGGCCAGACA
ATTATTGTCTGGTATAGTGCAGCAGCAGAACAATTTGCTGAGGGCTATTGAGGCGCAACAGCATCTGTTG
CAACTCACAGTCTGGGGCATCAAGCAGCTCCAGGCAAGAATCCTGGCTGTGGAAAGATACCTAAAGGATC
AACAGCTCCTGGGGATTTGGGGTTGCTCTGGAAAACTCATTTGCACCACTGCTGTGCCTTGGAATGCTAG
TTGGAGTAATAAATCTCTGGAACAGATTTGGAATCACACGACCTGGATGGAGTGGGACAGAGAAATTAAC
AATTACACAAGCTTAATACACTCCTTAATTGAAGAATCGCAAAACCAGCAAGAAAAGAATGAACAAGAAT
TATTGGAATTAGATAAATGGGCAAGTTTGTGGAATTGGTTTAACATAACAAATTGGCTGTGGTATATAAA
ATTATTCATAATGATAGTAGGAGGCTTGGTAGGTTTAAGAATAGTTTTTGCTGTACTTTCTATAGTGAAT
AGAGTTAGGCAGGGATATTCACCATTATCGTTTCAGACCCACCTCCCAACCCCGAGGGGACCCAGAGAGG
GCCTATTTCCCATGATTCCTTCATATTTGCATATACGATACAAGGCTGTTAGAGAGATAATTAGAATTAA
TTTGACTGTAAACACAAAGATATTAGTACAAAATACGTGACGTAGAAAGTAATAATTTCTTGGGTAGTTT
GCAGTTTTAAAATTATGTTTTAAAATGGACTATCATATGCTTACCGTAACTTGAAAGTATTTCGATTTCT
TGGCTTTATATATCTTGTGGAAAGGACGAAACACCGGAACGTCTTCTTGTCACATGGTTTTAGAGCTAGA
AATAGCAAGTTAAAATAAGGCTAGTCCGTTATCAACTTGAAAAAGTGGCACCGAGTCGGTGCTTTTTTAA
GCTTGGCGTAACTAGATCTTGAGACAAATGGCAGTATTCATCCACAATTTTAAAAGAAAAGGGGGGATTG
GGGGGTACAGTGCAGGGGAAAGAATAGTAGACATAATAGCAACAGACATACAAACTAAAGAATTACAAAA
ACAAATTACAAAAATTCAAAATTTTCGGGTTTATTACAGGGACAGCAGAGATCCACTTTGGCGCCGGCTC
GAGGGGG
Features (pLannotate 1.2.2; 29 found; start..end, strand, type, name):
     14..80      +  CDS            small t antigen (fragment): SV40 (simian virus 40) small t antigen
    106..317     +  promoter       EF-1α core promoter: core promoter for human elongation factor EF-1α
    318..1256    +  intron         EF-1α intron A: intron upstream of the start codon of human EF-1α
   1278..1877    +  CDS            PuroR (fragment): puromycin N-acetyltransferase; pac from Streptomyces; confers resistance to puromycin
   1893..2481    +  misc_feature   WPRE: woodchuck hepatitis virus posttranscriptional regulatory element
   2532..2551    +  misc_feature   cPPT/CTS (fragment): central polypurine tract and central termination sequence of HIV-1
   2553..2786    +  LTR            3' LTR (ΔU3): self-inactivating 3' long terminal repeat (LTR) from HIV-1
   2864..2985    +  polyA_signal   SV40 poly(A) signal: SV40 polyadenylation signal
   3025..3160    +  rep_origin     SV40 ori: SV40 origin of replication
   3181..3199    -  promoter       T7 promoter: promoter for bacteriophage T7 RNA polymerase
   3207..3362    +  CDS            lacZα (fragment): LacZα fragment of β-galactosidase; lacZ fragment
   3367..3795    +  rep_origin     f1 ori (sequence partly withheld): f1 bacteriophage origin of replication; arrow indicates direction of (+) strand synthesis
   3848..3952    +  promoter       AmpR promoter: bla
   3953..4813    +  CDS            AmpR: β-lactamase; bla; confers resistance to ampicillin, carbenicillin, and related antibiotics
   4984..5572    +  rep_origin     ori: high-copy-number ColE1/pMB1/pBR322/pUC origin of replication
   5755..5847    +  CDS            lacI (fragment): lac repressor; lacI; The lac repressor binds to the lac operator to inhibit transcription in E. coli. This inhibition can be relieved by adding lactose or isopropyl-β-D-thiogalactopyranoside (IPTG).
   5860..5881    +  protein_bind   CAP binding site: CAP binding activates transcription in the presence of cAMP. E. coli catabolite activator protein
   5896..5926    +  promoter       lac promoter: promoter for the E. coli lac operon
   5934..5950    +  protein_bind   lac operator: The lac repressor binds to the lac operator to inhibit transcription in E. coli. This inhibition can be relieved by adding lactose or isopropyl-β-D-thiogalactopyranoside (IPTG). lac repressor encoded by lacI
   5995..6013    +  promoter       T3 promoter: promoter for bacteriophage T3 RNA polymerase
   6041..6267    +  promoter       RSV promoter: Rous sarcoma virus enhancer/promoter
   6268..6448    +  LTR            5' LTR (truncated): truncated 5' long terminal repeat (LTR) from HIV-1
   6495..6620    +  misc_feature   HIV-1 Ψ: packaging signal of human immunodeficiency virus type 1
   6604..6967    +  CDS            HIV-1 gag (fragment): gag protein from human immunodeficiency virus 1; gag
   7113..7346    +  misc_feature   RRE: The Rev response element (RRE) of HIV-1 allows for Rev-dependent mRNA export from the nucleus to the cytoplasm.
   7723..7749    +  CDS            Rev (fragment): human immunodeficiency virus 1 (HIV-1) Rev protein; rev; enhances nuclear export of unspliced and incompletely spliced viral mRNAs
   7753..7993    +  promoter       U6 promoter: RNA polymerase III promoter for human U6 snRNA
   8023..8098    +  misc_RNA       gRNA scaffold: guide RNA scaffold for the Streptococcus pyogenes CRISPR/Cas9 system
   8154..8271    +  misc_feature   cPPT/CTS: central polypurine tract and central termination sequence of HIV-1
