[The description below was written by a language model from this plasmid's Addgene catalogue record and pLannotate feature annotations shown in this document.]
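Description:
FGGY gRNA (BRDN0001147914) is a third-generation lentiviral single-guide RNA plasmid built on the lentiGuide-Puro backbone and designed to target the human FGGY gene for CRISPR-Cas9 editing. It is maintained in E. coli through a high-copy ColE1/pUC-type origin with ampicillin resistance (β-lactamase). It also carries an f1 origin, an SV40 origin and small lac, T7 and T3 promoter remnants inherited from the parental cloning vector.

The lentiviral cassette begins with an RSV promoter fused to a truncated HIV-1 5' LTR, which makes genomic RNA production Tat-independent. This is followed by the Ψ packaging signal with a partial gag sequence and the Rev response element, and the cassette ends in a self-inactivating ΔU3 3' LTR followed by an SV40 polyadenylation signal. Within this transfer unit, a human U6 RNA polymerase III promoter drives the FGGY-specific spacer joined to the Streptococcus pyogenes gRNA scaffold. A cPPT/CTS element, which aids nuclear import of the proviral DNA, lies downstream of the scaffold. It is followed by an EF-1α core promoter with its intron A expressing puromycin N-acetyltransferase for selection of transduced mammalian cells. A WPRE downstream of the marker enhances transcript expression.

The plasmid does not encode Cas9. According to the depositor, it must be paired with a separate Cas9 lentivector such as lentiCas9-Blast or used in cells that already express Cas9. The guide was designed against several FGGY reference transcripts and belongs to a human kinome gRNA library, so it is suited to individual knockout of FGGY or follow-up validation of screening results.
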