Addgene plasmid #77110: FGGY gRNA (BRDN0001147914)
Purpose: 3rd generation lentiviral gRNA plasmid targeting human FGGY
Depositing lab: John Doench & David Root. Depositing organization: Broad Institute. Publication: Optimized sgRNA design to maximize activity and minimize off-target effects of CRISPR-Cas9. Doench JG, Fusi N, Sullender M, Hegde M, Vaimberg EW, Donovan KF, Smith I, Tothova Z, Wilen C, Orchard R, Virgin HW, Listgarten J, Root DE. Nat Biotechnol. 2016 Jan 18. doi: 10.1038/nbt.3437. PubMed 26780180.
Backbone
  Vector backbone: lentiGuide-Puro
  Backbone manufacturer: Zhang Lab (Addgene plasmid # 52963)
  Vector type: Mammalian Expression, Lentiviral, CRISPR
  Selectable markers: Puromycin
Growth in bacteria
  Bacterial resistance: Ampicillin, 100 μg/mL
  Growth temperature: 37°C
  Growth strain: DH5alpha
  Copy number: High Copy
Gene/Insert
  Gene/Insert name: FGGY (alt names: FGGY; NM_001113411.1)
  gRNA/shRNA sequence: GAACGTCTTCTTGTCACATG
  Species: H. sapiens (human)
  Entrez Gene: FGGY (a.k.a. FLJ10986, RP11-242B9.1)
  Promoter: hU6
  Cloning method: Unknown
  Sequencing primers: 5′ U6-F; 3′ pS2-R
Terms and licenses: Academic/Nonprofit Terms; Industry Terms: Not Available to Industry
Depositor comments: The gRNA was designed to target the following Genbank reference sequence(s): NM_001113411.1,NM_001244714.1,NM_001278224.1,NM_018291.3. Note that this plasmid does NOT contain Cas9. It should be used in conjunction with lentiCas9-Blast (Addgene #52962) or otherwise with cell lines already expressing Cas9. Browse the full kinome gRNA library at http://www.addgene.org/pooled-library/broadgpp-human-kinome/ or visit http://www.broadinstitute.org/rnai/public/ for detailed protocols and information.
How to cite: FGGY gRNA (BRDN0001147914) was a gift from John Doench & David Root (Addgene plasmid # 77110 ; http://n2t.net/addgene:77110 ; RRID:Addgene_77110)
