>Addgene plasmid #77110 | FGGY gRNA (BRDN0001147914) | depositor partial sequence | sequence record 144570 | Target Sequence
GAACGTCTTCTTGTCACATG
