>Addgene plasmid #77110 | FGGY gRNA (BRDN0001147914) | addgene partial sequence | sequence record 187135 | hU6-F
ACGTAGAAAGTAATAATTTCTTGGGTAGTTTGCAGTTTTAAAATTATGTTTTAAAATGGACTATCATATG
CTTACCGTAACTTGAAAGTATTTCGATTTCTTGGCTTTATATATCTTGTGGAAAGGACGAAACACCGGAA
CGTCTTCTTGTCACATGGTTTTAGAGCTAGAAATAGCAAGTTAAAATAAGGCTAGTCCGTTATCAACTTG
AAAAAGTGGCACCGAGTCGGTGCTTTTTTAAGCTTGGCGTAACTAGATCTTGAGACAAATGGCAGTATTC
ATCCACAATTTTAAAAGAAAAGGGGGGATTGGGGGGTACAGTGCAGGGGAAAGAATAGTAGACATAATAG
CAACAGACATACAAACTAAAGAATTACAAAAACAAATTACAAAAATTCAAAATTTTCGGGTTTATTACAG
GGACAGCAGAGATCCACTTTGGCGCCGGCTCGAGGGGGCCCGGGTGCAAAGATGGATAAAGTTTTAAACA
GAGAGGAATCTTTGCAGCTAATGGACCTTCTAGGTCTTGAAAGGAGTGGGAATTGGCTCCGGTGCCCGTC
AGTGGGCAGA
